Addgene plasmid #147759: pAc5.1C-Fluc-5BoxB-PolyA-HhR_V
Purpose: Insect Expression of 5BoxB-PolyA-HhR
Depositing lab: Elisa Izaurralde. Depositing organization: Max Planck Institute for Developmental Biology. Publication: GW182 proteins cause PABP dissociation from silenced miRNA targets in the absence of deadenylation. Zekri L, Kuzuoglu-Ozturk D, Izaurralde E. EMBO J. 2013 Apr 3;32(7):1052-65. doi: 10.1038/emboj.2013.44. Epub 2013 Mar 5. PubMed 23463101.
Backbone
  Vector backbone: Unknown
  Vector type: Insect Expression
Growth in bacteria
  Bacterial resistance: Ampicillin, 100 μg/mL
  Growth temperature: 37°C
  Growth strain: DH5alpha
  Copy number: Low Copy
Gene/Insert
  Gene/Insert name: 5BoxB-PolyA-HhR
  Species: Other
  Cloning method: Unknown
Terms and licenses: Academic/Nonprofit Terms; Industry Terms: Not Available to Industry
Depositor comments: Plasmids from this collection were made available to the research community and donated after the lab closed. Please note that the sequence provided by the depositing laboratory may be theoretical/predicted or based on Sanger sequencing results. There may be discrepancies between sequencing results obtained by Addgene and the depositor sequence. If an Addgene verified sequence is not available, please contact before placing your order to request that our lab fully sequence the plasmid.
How to cite: pAc5.1C-Fluc-5BoxB-PolyA-HhR_V was a gift from Elisa Izaurralde (Addgene plasmid # 147759 ; http://n2t.net/addgene:147759 ; RRID:Addgene_147759)
