[The description below was written by a language model from this plasmid's Addgene catalogue record and pLannotate feature annotations shown in this document.]
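Description:
pAc5.1C-Fluc-5BoxB-PolyA-HhR_V is an insect-cell expression plasmid of about 7.3 kb. Its name points to a pAc5.1-type vector, although the catalogue lists the backbone as unknown. It is propagated in E. coli through a ColE1/pUC-type origin and selected with ampicillin via the β-lactamase gene and its own promoter. The catalogue describes it as low copy, whereas the annotated origin is of the high-copy class. A fragment of a tetracycline efflux gene is also detected, but it is partial and should not be read as a working marker.

The payload is a tethering reporter driven by the Drosophila melanogaster actin 5C promoter, which gives strong constitutive transcription in fly cell lines. The promoter drives the firefly luciferase coding sequence, and the 3′ UTR carries five boxB RNA hairpins, the binding sites for the bacteriophage λN peptide. Any protein fused to λN can therefore be recruited to the reporter mRNA, and its effect on expression is read out as luciferase activity.

Downstream, the name indicates an encoded poly(A) stretch followed by a hammerhead ribozyme, annotated as the tobacco ringspot virus satellite RNA type. Self-cleavage by the ribozyme would be expected to create the transcript's 3′ end independently of normal cleavage and polyadenylation, leaving an internally templated poly(A) tail. The internal poly(A) tract itself is not annotated in the feature table.

Short β-globin and reverse-oriented SV40 poly(A) fragments and a vector-derived V5 tag sequence also appear in the 3′ region. These look like incidental vector or annotation remnants rather than functional parts. The associated publication concerns GW182 proteins, PABP dissociation and miRNA-mediated silencing without deadenylation, which fits use of this construct as a tethering reporter in that work.
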