Features (pLannotate 1.2.2; 15 found; start..end, strand, type, name):
     56..2568    +  promoter       Ac5 promoter: Drosophila melanogaster actin 5C promoter
   2594..4243    +  CDS            luciferase: firefly luciferase; luc
   4256..4283    +  polyA_signal   β-globin poly(A) (fragment): human β-globin polyadenylation signal
   4290..4308    +  protein_bind   boxB: λ N peptide binding site consisting of an RNA hairpin within the N-utliization (nut) site of the λ bacteriophage transcript (Tan and Frankel, 1995) λN peptide
   4332..4350    +  protein_bind   boxB: λ N peptide binding site consisting of an RNA hairpin within the N-utliization (nut) site of the λ bacteriophage transcript (Tan and Frankel, 1995) λN peptide
   4356..4374    +  protein_bind   boxB: λ N peptide binding site consisting of an RNA hairpin within the N-utliization (nut) site of the λ bacteriophage transcript (Tan and Frankel, 1995) λN peptide
   4414..4432    +  protein_bind   boxB: λ N peptide binding site consisting of an RNA hairpin within the N-utliization (nut) site of the λ bacteriophage transcript (Tan and Frankel, 1995) λN peptide
   4438..4456    +  protein_bind   boxB: λ N peptide binding site consisting of an RNA hairpin within the N-utliization (nut) site of the λ bacteriophage transcript (Tan and Frankel, 1995) λN peptide
   4492..4533    +  CDS            V5 tag: epitope tag from simian virus 5
   4633..4731    -  polyA_signal   SV40 poly(A) signal (fragment): SV40 polyadenylation signal
   4862..4913    +  misc_RNA       sTRSV HHRz: hammerhead ribozyme from the tobacco ringspot virus satellite RNA (Khvorova et al., 2003)
   4940..5388    +  CDS            TcR (fragment): tetracycline efflux protein; tet; confers resistance to tetracycline
   5434..6022    -  rep_origin     ori: high-copy-number ColE1/pMB1/pBR322/pUC origin of replication
   6193..7053    -  CDS            AmpR: β-lactamase; bla; confers resistance to ampicillin, carbenicillin, and related antibiotics
   7054..7158    -  promoter       AmpR promoter: bla
>Addgene plasmid #147759 | pAc5.1C-Fluc-5BoxB-PolyA-HhR_V | depositor full sequence | sequence record 290206 | Full Sequence
CTTCAAGGAATTAATTCTATATTCTAAAAACACAAATGATACTTCTAAAAAAAATCATGAATGGCATCAA
CTCTGAATCAAATCTTTGCAGATGCACCTACTTCTCATTTCCACTGTCACATCATTTTTCCAGATCTCGC
TGCCTGTTATGTGGCCCACAAACCAAGACACGTTTTATGGCCATTAAAGCTGGCTGATCGTCGCCAAACA
CCAAATACATATCAATATGTACATTCGAGAAAGAAGCGATCAAAGAAGCGTCTTCGGGCGAGTAGGAGAA
TGCGGAGGAGAAGGAGAACGAGCTGATCTAGTATCTCTCCACAATCCAATGCCAACTGACCAACTGGCCA
TATTCGGAGCAATTTGAAGCCAATTTCCATCGCCTGGCGATCGCTCCATTCTTGGCTATATGTTTTTCAC
CGTTCCCGGGGCCATTTTCAAAGACTCGTCGGTAAGATAAGATTGTGTCACTCGCTGTCTCTCTTCATTT
GTCGAAGAATGCTGAGGAATTTCGCGATGACGTCGGCGAGTATTTTGAAGAATGAGAATAATTTGTATTT
ATACGAAAATCAGTTAGTGGAATTTTCTACAAAAACATGTTATCTATAGATAATTTTGTTGCAAAATATG
TTGACTATGACAAAGATTGTATGTATATACCTTTAATGTATTCTCATTTTCTTATGTATTTATAATGGCA
ATGATGATACTGATGATATTTTAAGATGATGCCAGACCACAGGCTGATTTCTGCGTCTTTTGCCGAACGC
AGTGCATGTGCGGTTGTTGTTTTTTGGAATAGTTTCAATTTTCGGACTGTCCGCTTTGATTTCAGTTTCT
TGGCTTATTCAAAAAGCAAAGTAAAGCCAAAAAAGCGAGATGGCAATACCAAATGCGGCAAAACGGTAGT
GGAAGGAAAGGGGTGCGGGGCAGCGGAAGGAAGGGTGGGGCGGGGCGTGGCGGGGTCTGTGGCTGGGCGC
GACGTCACCGACGTTGGAGCCACTCCTTTGACCATGTGTGCGTGTGTGTATTATTCGTGTCTCGCCACTC
GCCGGTTGTTTTTTTCTTTTTATCTCGCTCTCTCTAGCGCCATCTCGTACGCATGCTCAACGCACCGCAT
GTTGCCGTGTCCTTTATGCGTCATTTTGGCTCGAAATAGGCAATTATTTAAACAAAGATTAGTCAACGAA
AACGCTAAAATAAATAAGTCTACAATATGGTTACTTATTGCCATGTGTGTGCAGCCAACGATAGCAACAA
AAGCAACAACACAGTGGCTTTCCCTCTTTCACTTTTTGTTTGCAAGCGCGTGCGAGCAAGACGGCACGAC
CGGCAAACGCAATTACGCTGACAAAGAGCAGACGAAGTTTTGGCCGAAAAACATCAAGGCGCCTGATACG
AATGCATTTGCAATAACAATTGCGATATTTAATATTGTTTATGAAGCTGTTTGACTTCAAAACACACAAA
AAAAAAAATAAAACAAATTATTTGAAAGAGAATTAGGAATCGGACAGCTTATCGTTACGGGCTAACAGCA
CACCGAGACGAAATAGCTTACCTGACGTCACAGCCTCTGGAAGAACTGCCGCCAAGCAGAGAGAGAGAGA
AAAAGAGGGAGAGCAGCTTAGACCGCATGTGCTTGTGTGTGAGGCGTCTCTCTCTTCGTCTCCTGTTTGC
GCAAACGCATAGACTGCACTGAGAAAATCGATTACCTATTTTTTATGAATGAATATTTGCACTATTACTA
TTCAAAACTATTAAGATAGCAATCACATTCAATAGCCAAATACTATACCACCTGAGCGATGCAACGAAAT
GATCAATTTGAGCAAAAATGCTGCATATTTAGGACGGCATCATTATAGAAATGCTTCTTGCTGTGTACTT
TTCTCTCGTCTGGCAGCTGTTTCGCCGTTATTGTTAAAACCGGCTTAAGTTAGGTGTGTTTTCTACGACT
AGTGATGCCCCTACTAGAAGATGTGTGTTGCACAAATGTCCCTGAATAACCAATTTGAAGTGCAGATAGC
AGTAAACGTAAGCTAATATGAATATTATTTAACTGTAATGTTTTAATATCGCTGGACATTACTAATAAAC
CCACTATAAACACATGTACATATGTATGTTTTGGCATACAATGAGTAGTTGGGGAAAAAATGTGTAAAAG
CACCGTGACCATCACAGCATAAAGATAACCAGCTGAAGTATCGAATATGAGTAACCCCCAAATTGAATCA
CATGCCGCAACTGATAGGACCCATGGAAGTACACTCTTCATGGCGATATACAAGACACACACAAGCACGA
ACACCCAGTTGCGGAGGAAATTCTCCGTAAATGAAAACCCAATCGGCGAACAATTCATACCCATATATGG
TAAAAGTTTTGAACGCGACTTGAGAGCGGAGAGCATTGCGGCTGATAAGGTTTTAGCGCTAAGCGGGCTT
TATAAAACGGGCTGCGGGACCAGTTTTCATATCACTACCGTTTGAGTTCTTGTGCTGTGTGGATACTCCT
CCCGACACAAAGCCGCTCCATCAGCCAGCAGTCGTCTAATCCAGAGACCCCGGATCGGGGTACCAACATG
GCCGAAGACGCCAAAAACATAAAGAAAGGCCCGGCACCATTCTATCCACTAGAGGATGGAACCGCTGGAG
AGCAACTGCATAAGGCTATGAAGAGATACGCCCTGGTTCCTGGAACAATTGCTTTTACAGATGCACATAT
CGAGGTGAACATCACGTACGCGGAATACTTCGAAATGTCCGTTCGGTTGGCAGAAGCTATGAAACGATAT
GGGCTGAATACAAATCACAGAATCGTCGTATGCAGTGAAAACTCTCTTCAATTCTTTATGCCGGTGTTGG
GCGCGTTATTTATCGGAGTTGCAGTTGCGCCCGCGAACGACATTTATAATGAACGTGAATTGCTCAACAG
TATGAACATTTCGCAGCCTACCGTAGTGTTTGTTTCCAAAAAGGGGTTGCAAAAAATTTTGAACGTGCAA
AAAAAATTACCAATAATCCAGAAAATTATTATCATGGATTCTAAAACGGATTACCAGGGATTTCAGTCGA
TGTACACGTTCGTCACATCTCATCTACCTCCCGGTTTTAATGAATACGATTTTGTACCAGAGTCCTTTGA
TCGTGACAAAACAATTGCACTGATAATGAACTCCTCTGGATCTACTGGGTTACCTAAGGGTGTGGCCCTT
CCGCATAGAACTGCCTGCGTCAGATTCTCGCATGCCAGAGATCCTATTTTTGGCAATCAAATCATTCCGG
ATACTGCGATTTTAAGTGTTGTTCCATTCCATCACGGTTTTGGAATGTTTACTACACTCGGATATTTGAT
ATGTGGATTTCGAGTCGTCTTAATGTATAGATTTGAAGAAGAGCTGTTTTTACGATCCCTTCAGGATTAC
AAAATTCAAAGTGCGTTGCTAGTACCAACCCTATTTTCATTCTTCGCCAAAAGCACTCTGATTGACAAAT
ACGATTTATCTAATTTACACGAAATTGCTTCTGGGGGCGCACCTCTTTCGAAAGAAGTCGGGGAAGCGGT
TGCAAAACGCTTCCATCTTCCAGGGATACGACAAGGATATGGGCTCACTGAGACTACATCAGCTATTCTG
ATTACACCCGAGGGGGATGATAAACCGGGCGCGGTCGGTAAAGTTGTTCCATTTTTTGAAGCGAAGGTTG
TGGATCTGGATACCGGGAAAACGCTGGGCGTTAATCAGAGAGGCGAATTATGTGTCAGAGGACCTATGAT
TATGTCCGGTTATGTAAACAATCCGGAAGCGACCAACGCCTTGATTGACAAGGATGGATGGCTACATTCT
GGAGACATAGCTTACTGGGACGAAGACGAACACTTCTTCATAGTTGACCGCTTGAAGTCTTTAATTAAAT
ACAAAGGGTATCAGGTGGCCCCCGCTGAATTGGAATCGATATTGTTACAACACCCCAACATCTTCGACGC
GGGCGTGGCAGGTCTTCCCGACGATGACGCCGGTGAACTTCCCGCCGCCGTTGTTGTTTTGGAGCACGGA
AAGACGATGACGGAAAAAGAGATCGTGGATTACGTCGCCAGTCAAGTAACAACCGCGAAAAAGTTGCGCG
GAGGAGTTGTGTTTGTGGACGAAGTACCGAAAGGTCTTACCGGAAAACTCGACGCAAGAAAAATCAGAGA
GATCCTCATAAAGGCCAAGAAGGGCGGAAAGTCCAAATTGTAAGAATTCGCTAGCTTCCCTAAGTCCAAC
TACCAAACTGGGGATTCCTGGGCCCTGAAGAAGGGCCCCTCGACTAGTCCAAATACAAACTGGGCCCTGA
AGAAGGGCCCATATAGGGCCCTGAAGAAGGGCCCTATCGAGGATATTATCTCGACTAAGTCCAACTACAA
ACTGGGCCCTGAAGAAGGGCCCATATAGGGCCCTGAAGAAGGGCCCTATCGAGGATATTATCTCGAGGTC
ACCCATTCGAAGGTAAGCCTATCCCTAACCCTCTCCTCGGTCTCGATTCTACGCGTACCGGTCATCATCA
CCATCACCATTGAGTTTAAACCCGCTGATCAGCCTCGACTGTGCCTTCTAAGGCCTGAGCTCGCTGATCA
GCCTCGATCGAGGATCCAGACATGATAAGATACATTGATGAGTTTGGACAAACCACAACTAGAATGCAGT
GAAAAAAATGCTTTATTTGTGAAATTTGTGATGCTATTGCTGCGGCCGCATACAAAGGATCTGGCTGCTA
AAAAAAAAAAAAAAAAAAAAAAAAAAAAAAAAAAAAAAAAAAAAAAAAAAAAAAAAAAAAAAAAAAAAAA
AAAAAAAAAAAAAAAAAAAAAAAAAACCCCCCCTGTCACCGGATGTGTTTTCCGGTCTGATGAGTCCGTG
AGGACGAAACAGGGAATTCGATATCAAGCTTATCGATACCGTCGACCGATGCCCTTGAGAGCCTTCAACC
CAGTCAGCTCCTTCCGGTGGGCGCGGGGCATGACTATCGTCGCCGCACTTATGACTGTCTTCTTTATCAT
GCAACTCGTAGGACAGGTGCCGGCAGCGCTCTGGGTCATTTTCGGCGAGGACCGCTTTCGCTGGAGCGCG
ACGATGATCGGCCTGTCGCTTGCGGTATTCGGAATCTTGCACGCCCTCGCTCAAGCCTTCGTCACTGGTC
CCGCCACCAAACGTTTCGGCGAGAAGCAGGCCATTATCGCCGGCATGGCGGCCGACGCGCTGGGCTACGT
CTTGCTGGCGTTCGCGACGCGAGGCTGGATGGCCTTCCCCATTATGATTCTTCTCGCTTCCGGCGGCATC
GGGATGCCCGCGTTGCAGGCCATGCTGTCCAGGCAGGTAGATGACGACCATCAGGGACAGCTTCAAGGCC
AGCAAAAGGCCAGGAACCGTAAAAAGGCCGCGTTGCTGGCGTTTTTCCATAGGCTCCGCCCCCCTGACGA
GCATCACAAAAATCGACGCTCAAGTCAGAGGTGGCGAAACCCGACAGGACTATAAAGATACCAGGCGTTT
CCCCCTGGAAGCTCCCTCGTGCGCTCTCCTGTTCCGACCCTGCCGCTTACCGGATACCTGTCCGCCTTTC
TCCCTTCGGGAAGCGTGGCGCTTTCTCAATGCTCACGCTGTAGGTATCTCAGTTCGGTGTAGGTCGTTCG
CTCCAAGCTGGGCTGTGTGCACGAACCCCCCGTTCAGCCCGACCGCTGCGCCTTATCCGGTAACTATCGT
CTTGAGTCCAACCCGGTAAGACACGACTTATCGCCACTGGCAGCAGCCACTGGTAACAGGATTAGCAGAG
CGAGGTATGTAGGCGGTGCTACAGAGTTCTTGAAGTGGTGGCCTAACTACGGCTACACTAGAAGGACAGT
ATTTGGTATCTGCGCTCTGCTGAAGCCAGTTACCTTCGGAAAAAGAGTTGGTAGCTCTTGATCCGGCAAA
CAAACCACCGCTGGTAGCGGTGGTTTTTTTGTTTGCAAGCAGCAGATTACGCGCAGAAAAAAAGGATCTC
AAGAAGATCCTTTGATCTTTTCTACGGGGTCTGACGCTCAGTGGAACGAAAACTCACGTTAAGGGATTTT
GGTCATGAGATTATCAAAAAGGATCTTCACCTAGATCCTTTTAAATTAAAAATGAAGTTTTAAATCAATC
TAAAGTATATATGAGTAAACTTGGTCTGACAGTTACCAATGCTTAATCAGTGAGGCACCTATCTCAGCGA
TCTGTCTATTTCGTTCATCCATAGTTGCCTGACTCCCCGTCGTGTAGATAACTACGATACGGGAGGGCTT
ACCATCTGGCCCCAGTGCTGCAATGATACCGCGAGACCCACGCTCACCGGCTCCAGATTTATCAGCAATA
AACCAGCCAGCCGGAAGGGCCGAGCGCAGAAGTGGTCCTGCAACTTTATCCGCCTCCATCCAGTCTATTA
ATTGTTGCCGGGAAGCTAGAGTAAGTAGTTCGCCAGTTAATAGTTTGCGCAACGTTGTTGCCATTGCTGC
AGGCATCGTGGTGTCACGCTCGTCGTTTGGTATGGCTTCATTCAGCTCCGGTTCCCAACGATCAAGGCGA
GTTACATGATCCCCCATGTTGTGCAAAAAAGCGGTTAGCTCCTTCGGTCCTCCGATCGTTGTCAGAAGTA
AGTTGGCCGCAGTGTTATCACTCATGGTTATGGCAGCACTGCATAATTCTCTTACTGTCATGCCATCCGT
AAGATGCTTTTCTGTGACTGGTGAGTACTCAACCAAGTCATTCTGAGAATAGTGTATGCGGCGACCGAGT
TGCTCTTGCCCGGCGTCAACACGGGATAATACCGCGCCACATAGCAGAACTTTAAAAGTGCTCATCATTG
GAAAACGTTCTTCGGGGCGAAAACTCTCAAGGATCTTACCGCTGTTGAGATCCAGTTCGATGTAACCCAC
TCGTGCACCCAACTGATCTTCAGCATCTTTTACTTTCACCAGCGTTTCTGGGTGAGCAAAAACAGGAAGG
CAAAATGCCGCAAAAAAGGGAATAAGGGCGACACGGAAATGTTGAATACTCATACTCTTCCTTTTTCAAT
ATTATTGAAGCATTTATCAGGGTTATTGTCTCATGAGCGGATACATATTTGAATGTATTTAGAAAAATAA
ACAAATAGGGGTTCCGCGCACATTTCCCCGAAAAGTGCCACCTGACGTCTAAGAAACCATTATTATCATG
ACATTAACCTATAAAAATAGGCGTATCACGAGGCCCTTTCGT
